>Addgene plasmid #30176 | pTEC17 | depositor full sequence | sequence record 13864 | Author sequence
CCGGGCTGCAGGAATTCGATATCAAGCTTATCGATACCGTCGACCTCGAGGGGGGGCCCGGTACCAGATC
TTTAAATCTAGATTTAAGAAGGAGATATACATATGGTGAGCAAGGGCGAGGAGACCACAATGGGCGTAAT
CAAGCCCGACATGAAGATCAAGCTGAAGATGGAGGGCAACGTGAATGGCCACGCCTTCGTGATCGAGGGC
GAGGGCGAGGGCAAGCCCTACGACGGCACCAACACCATCAACCTGGAGGTGAAGGAGGGAGCCCCCCTGC
CCTTCTCCTACGACATTCTGACCACCGCGTTCGCCTACGGCAACAGGGCCTTCACCAAGTACCCCGACGA
CATCCCCAACTACTTCAAGCAGTCCTTCCCCGAGGGCTACTCTTGGGAGCGCACCATGACCTTCGAGGAC
AAGGGCATCGTGAAGGTGAAGTCCGACATCTCCATGGAGGAGGACTCCTTCATCTACGAGATACACCTCA
AGGGCGAGAACTTCCCCCCCAACGGCCCCGTGATGCAGAAGAAGACCACCGGCTGGGACGCCTCCACCGA
GAGGATGTACGTGCGCGACGGCGTGCTGAAGGGCGACGTCAAGCACAAGCTGCTGCTGGAGGGCGGCGGC
CACCACCGCGTTGACTTCAAGACCATCTACAGGGCCAAGAAGGCGGTGAAGCTGCCCGACTATCACTTTG
TGGACCACCGCATCGAGATCCTGAACCACGACAAGGACTACAACAAGGTGACCGTTTACGAGAGCGCCGT
GGCCCGCAACTCCACCGACGGCATGGACGAGCTGTACAAGTAAGCTAGCCACCTGACGTCGGGGGGGGGG
GGAAAGCCACGTTGTGTCTCAAAATCTCTGATGTTACATTGCACAAGATAAAAATATATCATCATGAACA
ATAAAACTGTCTGCTTACATAAACAGTAATACAAGGGGTGTTATGAGCCATATTCAACGGGAAACGTCTT
GCTCGAGGCCGCGATTAAATTCCAACATGGATGCTGATTTATATGGGTATAAATGGGCTCGCGATAATGT
CGGGCAATCAGGTGCGACAATCTATCGCTTGTATGGGAAGCCCCATGCGCCAGAGTTGTTTCTGAAACAT
GGCAAAGGTAGCGTTGCCAATGATGTTACAGATGAGATGGTCAGACTAAACTGGCTGACGGAATTTATGC
CTCTTCCGACCATCAAGCATTTTATCCGTACTCCTGATGACTAGAGCATGAGATTATCAAAAAGGATCTT
CACCTAGATCCTTTTAAATTAAAAATGAAGTTTTAAATCAATCTAAAGTATATATGAGTAAACTTGGTCT
GACAGTTACCAATGCTTAATCAGTGAGGCACCTATCTCAGCGATCTGTCTATTTCGTTCATCCATAGTTG
CCTGACTCCCCGACGTGGCCGACCAGCCCGTCATCGTCAACGCCTGATCCGCGGTGCGGACAGGCCGTGT
CGCGACCGGCCGTGCGGAATTAAGCCGGCCCGTACCCTGTGAATAGAGGTCCGCTGTGACACAAGAATCC
CTGTTACTTCTCGACCGTATTGATTCGGATGATTCCTACGCGAGCCTGCGGAACGACCAGGAATTCTGGG
AGCCGCTGGCCCGCCGAGCCCTGGAGGAGCTCGGGCTGCCGGTGCCGCCGGTGCTGCGGGTGCCCGGCGA
GAGCACCAACCCCGTACTGGTCGGCGAGCCCGGCCCGGTGATCAAGCTGTTCGGCGAGCACTGGTGCGGT
CCGGAGAGCCTCGCGTCGGAGTCGGAGGCGTACGCGGTCCTGGCGGACGCCCCGGTGCCGGTGCCCCGCC
TCCTCGGCCGCGGCGAGCTGCGGCCCGGCACCGGAGCCTGGCCGTGGCCCTACCTGGTGATGAGCCGGAT
GACCGGCACCACCTGGCGGTCCGCGATGGACGGCACGACCGACCGGAACGCGCTGCTCGCCCTGGCCCGC
GAACTCGGCCGGGTGCTCGGCCGGCTGCACAGGGTGCCGCTGACCGGGAACACCGTGCTCACCCCCCATT
CCGAGGTCTTCCCGGAACTGCTGCGGGAACGCCGCGCGGCGACCGTCGAGGACCACCGCGGGTGGGGCTA
CCTCTCGCCCCGGCTGCTGGACCGCCTGGAGGACTGGCTGCCGGACGTGGACACGCTGCTGGCCGGCCGC
GAACCCCGGTTCGTCCACGGCGACCTGCACGGGACCAACATCTTCGTGGACCTGGCCGCGACCGAGGTCA
CCGGGATCGTCGACTTCACCGACGTCTATGCGGGAGACTCCCGCTACAGCCTGGTGCAACTGCATCTCAA
CGCCTTCCGGGGCGACCGCGAGATCCTGGCCGCGCTGCTCGACGGGGCGCAGTGGAAGCGGACCGAGGAC
TTCGCCCGCGAACTGCTCGCCTTCACCTTCCTGCACGACTTCGAGGTGTTCGAGGAGACCCCGCTGGATC
TCTCCGGCTTCACCGATCCGGAGGAACTGGCGCAGTTCCTCTGGGGGCCGCCGGACACCGCCCCCGGCGC
CTGACGCCCCCTCTAGTAATCTTTTGCCATTCTCACCGGATTCAGTCGTCACTCATGGTGATTTCTCACT
TGATAACCTTATTTTTGACGAGGGGAAATTAATAGGTTGTATTGATGTTGGACGAGTCGGAATCGCAGAC
CGATACCAGGATCTTGCCATCCTATGGAACTGCCTCGGTGAGTTTTCTCCTTCATTACAGAAACGGCTTT
TTCAAAAATATGGTATTGATAATCCTGATATGAATAAATTGCAGTTTCATTTGATGCTCGATGAGTTTTT
CTAATCAGAATTGGTTAATTGGTTGTAACACTGGCAGAGCATTACGCTGACTTGACGGGACGGCGGCTTT
GTTGAATAAATCGAACTTTTGCTGAGTTGAAGGATCAGATCACGCATCTTCCCGACAACGCAGACCGTTC
CGTGGCAAAGCAAAAGTTCAAAATCACCAACTGGTCCACCTACAACAAAGCTCTCATCAACCGTGGCTCC
CTCACTTTCTGGCTGGATGATGGGGCGATTCAGGCCTGGTATGAGTCAGCAACACCTTCTTCACGAGGCA
GACCTCACTAGTTCCACTGAGCGTCAGACCCCGTAGAAAAGATCAAAGGATCTTCTTGAGATCCTTTTTT
TCTGCGCGTAATCTGCTGCTTGCAAACAAAAAAACCACCGCTACCAGCGGTGGTTTGTTTGCCGGATCAA
GAGCTACCAACTCTTTTTCCGAAGGTAACTGGCTTCAGCAGAGCGCAGATACCAAATACTGTCCTTCTAG
TGTAGCCGTAGTTAGGCCACCACTTCAAGAACTCTGTAGCACCGCCTACATACCTCGCTCTGCTAATCCT
GTTACCAGTGGCTGCTGCCAGTGGCGATAAGTCGTGTCTTACCGGGTTGGACTCAAGACGATAGTTACCG
GATAAGGCGCAGCGGTCGGGCTGAACGGGGGGTTCGTGCACACAGCCCAGCTTGGAGCGAACGACCTACA
CCGAACTGAGATACCTACAGCGTGAGCATTGAGAAAGCGCCACGCTTCCCGAAGGGAGAAAGGCGGACAG
GTATCCGGTAAGCGGCAGGGTCGGAACAGGAGAGCGCACGAGGGAGCTTCCAGGGGGAAACGCCTGGTAT
CTTTATAGTCCTGTCGGGTTTCGCCACCTCTGACTTGAGCGTCGATTTTTGTGATGCTCGTCAGGGGGGC
GGAGCCTATGGAAAAACGCCAGCAACGCGGCCTTTTTACGGTTCCTGGCCTTTTGCTGGCCTTTTGCTCA
CATGTTCTTTCCTGCGTTATCCCCTGATTCTGTGGATAACCGTATTACCGCCTTTGAGTGAGCTGATACC
GCTCGCCGCAGCCGAACGACCGAGCGCAACGCGTGAGCCCACCAGCTCCGTAAGTTCGGGTGCTGTGTGG
CTCGTACCCGCGCATTCAGGCGGCAGGGGGTCTAACGGGTCTAAGGCGGCGTGTACGGCCGCCACAGCGG
CTCTTAGCGGCCCGGAAACGTCCTCGAAACGACGCATGTGTTCCTCCTGGTTGGTACAGGTGGTTGGGGG
TGCTCGGCTGTCGCTGGTGTTTCATCATCAGGGCTCGACGGGAGAGCGGGGGAGTGTGCAGTTGTGGGGT
GGCCCCTCAGCGAAATATCTGACTTGGAGCTCGTGTCGGACCATACACCGGTGATTAATCGTGGTTTATT
ATCAAGCGTGAGCCACGTCGCCGACGAATTTGAGCAGCTCTGGCTGCCGTACTGGTCCCTGGCAAGCGAC
GATCTGCTCGAGGGGATCTACCGCCAAAGCCGCGCGTCGGCCCTAGGCCGCCGGTACATCGAGGCGAACC
CAACAGCGCTGGCAAACCTGCTGGTCGTGGACGTAGACCATCCAGACGCAGCGCTCCGAGCGCTCAGCGC
CCGGGGGTCCCATCCGCTGCCCAACGCGATCGTGGGCAATCGCGCCAACGGCCACGCACACGCAGTGTGG
GCACTCAACGCCCCTGTTCCACGCACCGAATACGCGCGGCGTAAGCCGCTCGCATACATGGCGGCGTGCG
CCGAAGGCCTTCGGCGCGCCGTCGATGGCGACCGCAGTTACTCAGGCCTCATGACCAAAAACCCCGGCCA
CATCGCCTGGGAAACGGAATGGCTCCACTCAGATCTCTACACACTCAGCCACATCGAGGCCGAGCTCGGC
GCGAACATGCCACCGCCGCGCTGGCGTCAGCAGACCACGTACAAAGCGGCTCCGACGCCGCTAGGGCGGA
ATTGCGCACTGTTCGATTCCGTCAGGTTGTGGGCCTATCTTCCCGCCCTCATGCGGATCTACCTGCCGAC
CCGGAACGTGGACGGACTCGGCCGCGCGATCTATGCCGAGTGCCACGCGCGAAACGCCGAATTTCCGTGC
AACGACGTGTGTCCCGGACCGCTACCGGACAGCGAGGTCCGCGCCATCGCCAACAGCATTTGGCGTTGGA
TCACAACCAAGTCGCGCATTTGGGCGGACGGGATCGTGGTCTACGAGGCCACACTCAGTGCGCGCCATGC
GGCCATCTCGCGGAAGGGCGCAGCAGCGCGCACGGCGGCGAGCACAGTTGCGCGGCGCGCAAAGTCCGCG
TCAGCCATGGAGGCATTGCTATGAGCGACGGCTACAGCGACGGCTACAGCGACGGCTACAACTGGCAGCC
GACTGTCCGCAAAAAGCGGCGCGTGACCGCCGCCGAAGGCGCTCGAATCACCGGACTATCCGAACGCCAC
GTCGTCCGGCTCGTGGCGCAGGAACGCAGCGAGTGGTTCGCCGAGCAGGCTGCACGCCGCGAACGCATCC
GCGCCTATCACGACGACGAGGGCCACTCTTGGCCGCAAACGGCCAAACATTTCGGGCTGCATCTGGACAC
CGTTAAGCGACTCGGCTATCGGGCGAGGAAAGAGCGTGCGGCAGAACAGGAAGCGGCTCAAAAGGCCCAC
AACGAAGCCGACAATCCACCGCTGTTCTAACGCAATTGGGGAGCGGGTGTCGCGGGGGTTCCGTGGGGGG
TTCCGTTGCAACGGGTCGGACAGGTAAAAGTCCTGGTAGACGCTAGTTTTCTGGTTTGGGCCATGCCTGT
CTCGTTGCGTGTTTCGTTGCGTCCGTTTTGAATACCAGCCAGACGAGACGGGGTTCTACGAATCTTGGTC
GATACCAAGCCATTTCCGCTGAATATCGTGGAGCTCACCGCCAGAATCGGTGGTTGTGGTGATGTACGTG
GCGAACTCCGTTGTAGTGCTTGTGGTGGCATCCGTGGCGCGGCCGCTCTAGAACTAGTGGATCTGACCCG
CTCCACAACCGCTGAGCAGGGTGGCAGTCAGAGCGACCAGGCCGACCGATACGAGGCGGATTTTGAACAG
GTTCACTCGAAGCCTCCCGCTGGGTTCGGAGCATCGTCGATCACATGACGGCGTGCTGACACCGATTCGA
CTATGCACAGTAGTAGGTAGCCGCCGCGGACGGTAGCGCAGGCGGCCTCGGCGCCGTCGTGGCGTCGCGA
TGGTTGGCGCCAGACCCGCCTGATCGGCGTCCCGACCAGGGCCGCCGGGGTGGTGAGCCTCGGCTTGGTC
CAGCCGTAGTGAGACGGGATGTCTTCCCGGTTGTCGGGTTTGGGTGGGCGGTCACATGTTCGCTGGCTGT
GGGCGTGTCGGGGGTCGTCGAAGCGGCCGCGAACAGGGCTGGACGATGCACGTCTTGCACCTCCTGTCAA
CCCCCAATGTTGAGCCGCGATGCCCCTGACCTGCACCGTTGGACCGCAGTCGTTAGGGGGGCGTGTTAGC
ATGGAGTGACGAAAGGGGCCTAAATCAGATGATCCC
Features (pLannotate 1.2.2; 9 found; start..end, strand, type, name):
    103..813     +  CDS            mTFP1: monomeric teal (cyan) fluorescent protein (Ai et al., 2006) mammalian codon-optimized
    953..1230    +  CDS            KanR (fragment): aminoglycoside phosphotransferase; aph(3')-Ia; confers resistance to kanamycin in bacteria or G418 (Geneticin®) in eukaryotes
   1337..1417    -  CDS            bla(M) (fragment): β-lactamase lacking the signal sequence; bla(M); allows cytosolic expression of β-lactamase
   1529..2521    +  CDS            hyg: KHYB_STRHY - Experimental evidence at protein level: Swiss-Prot protein existence level 1. The aminoglycoside phosphotransferases achieve inactivation of their antibiotic substrates by phosphorylation. From Streptomyces hygroscopicus.
   2541..2804    +  CDS            KanR (fragment): aminoglycoside phosphotransferase; aph(3')-Ia; confers resistance to kanamycin
   2945..3088    +  CDS            TRA2_ECOLX (fragment): Protein predicted: Swiss-Prot protein existence level 4. Required for transposition of transposon Tn903. From Escherichia coli.
   3136..3724    +  rep_origin     ori: high-copy-number ColE1/pMB1/pBR322/pUC origin of replication
   5779..5803    +  misc_feature   MCS (fragment): pBluescript multiple cloning site
   6331..65      +  misc_feature   MCS (fragment) (across the origin): pBluescript multiple cloning site
