[The description below was written by a language model from this plasmid's Addgene catalogue record and pLannotate feature annotations shown in this document.]
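Description:
pTEC17 is a mycobacterial expression plasmid built on the pFPV27 backbone and designed to make mycobacteria constitutively fluorescent. Its recorded insert is a roughly 500 bp Mycobacterium Strong Promoter (MSP, also called MSP12) fragment from M. marinum, cloned as a BamHI fragment upstream of a teal fluorescent protein reading frame carried on the backbone. The feature table identifies this reporter as mTFP1, a monomeric teal/cyan protein in a mammalian codon-optimized form, occupying positions 103–813, which matches the depositor's note. The promoter itself is not annotated in the feature list. Fragments of a pBluescript-type multiple cloning site lie just upstream of the reporter and span the sequence origin.

According to the depositor, the plasmid descends from pMSP12::GFP. The aph kanamycin resistance gene was disrupted by removing a small NsiI fragment and inserting a hygromycin resistance gene, and GFP was then swapped for Teal. The annotation reflects this history: two KanR fragments flank a Streptomyces hygroscopicus hygromycin phosphotransferase gene, accompanied by a short β-lactamase remnant and a Tn903 transposase fragment. Hygromycin is therefore the functional selection, and kanamycin resistance should not be expected. A high-copy ColE1/pUC-type origin supports propagation in E. coli. No mycobacterial replicon is annotated, although a long stretch of about 2 kb after the E. coli origin carries no called features.

The associated publication concerns M. marinum infection of zebrafish, so the plasmid likely serves to label bacteria for fluorescence imaging of infection, with a hygromycin marker and teal colour that can be combined with other reporters.
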