Addgene plasmid #30176: pTEC17
Depositing lab: Lalita Ramakrishnan. Depositing organization: University of Washington. Publication: Evaluation of the pathogenesis and treatment of Mycobacterium marinum infection in zebrafish. Takaki K, Davis JM, Winglee K, Ramakrishnan L. Nat Protoc. 2013 Jun;8(6):1114-24. doi: 10.1038/nprot.2013.068. Epub 2013 May 16. PubMed 23680983.
Backbone
  Vector backbone: pFPV27
  Backbone manufacturer: Ramakrishnan et al., 2000
  Backbone size w/o insert (bp): 4981
  Vector type: Mycobacteria expression
Growth in bacteria
  Bacterial resistance: Hygromycin, 200 μg/mL
  Growth temperature: 37°C
  Growth strain: DH5alpha
  Copy number: Unknown
Gene/Insert
  Gene/Insert name: Mycobacterium Strong Promoter (MSP) (alt name: pMSP12::Teal)
  Species: M. marinum
  Insert size (bp): 500
  Tag / fusion protein: Teal (C terminal on backbone)
  Cloning method: Restriction Enzyme; 5′ cloning site BamHI (unknown if destroyed); 3′ cloning site BamHI (unknown if destroyed)
  Sequencing primers: 5′ pFPV27-Fwd: GAATCGGTGGTTGTGGTGAT; 3′ Kan-Rev
Terms and licenses: Academic/Nonprofit Terms; Industry Terms: Not Available to Industry
Depositor comments: This plasmid was derived from pMSP12::GFP by interrupting the aph gene (removing a small ~300bp NsiI fragment) and inserting the gene for Hygromycin resistance. The GFP was then replaced with Teal. The Teal ORF is present at bp# 103-813.
How to cite: pTEC17 was a gift from Lalita Ramakrishnan (Addgene plasmid # 30176 ; http://n2t.net/addgene:30176 ; RRID:Addgene_30176)
