>Addgene plasmid #30176 | pTEC17 | addgene partial sequence | sequence record 35202 | 30176 with pBluescriptSK (5' tctagaactagtggatc 3')
GGCAGTCAGAGCGACCAGGCCGACCGATACGAGGCGGATTTTGAACAGGTTCACTCGAAGCCTCCCGCTG
GGTTCGGAGCATCGTCGATCACATGACGGCGTGCTGACACCGATTCGACTATGCACAGTAGTAGGTAGCC
GCCGCGGACGGTAGCGCAGGCGGCCTCGGCGCCGTCGTGGCGTCGCGATGGTTGGCGCCAGACCCGCCTG
ATCGGCGTCCCGACCAGGGCCGCCGGGGTGGTGAGCCTCGGCTTGGTCCAGCCGTAGTGAGACGGGATGT
CTTCCCGGTTGTCGGGTTTGGGTGGGCGGTCACATGTTCGCTGGCTGTGGGCGTGTCGGGGGTCGTCGAA
GCGGCCGCGAACAGGGCTGGACGATGCACGTCTTGCACCTCCTGTCAACCCCCAATGTTGAGCCGCGATG
CCCCTGACCTGCACCGTTGGACCGCAGTCGTTAGGGGGGCGTGTTAGCATGGAGTGACGAAAGGGGCCTA
AATCAGATGATCCCCCGGGCTGCAGGAATTCGATATCAAGCTTATCGATACCGTCGACCTCGAGGGGGGG
CCCGGTACCAGATCTTTAAATCTAGATTTAAGAAGGAGATATACATATGGTGAGCAAGGGCGAGGAGACC
ACAATGGGCGTAATCAAGCCCGACATGAAGATCAAGCTGAAGATGGAGGGCAACGTGAATGGCCACGCCT
TCGTGATCGAGGGCGAGGGCGAGGGCAAGCCCTACGACGGCACCAACACCATCAACCTGGAGGTGAAGGA
GGGAGCCCCCCTGCCCTTCTCCTACGACATTCTGACCACCGCGTTCGCCTACGGCAACAGGGCCTTCACC
AAGTACCC
